>Addgene plasmid #177846 | pSUMO His6 SUMO SnRK2.3 (19-361) | addgene full sequence | sequence record 350012 | Addgene NGS Result
GCGCCAGGGTGGTTTTTCTTTTCACCAGTGAGACGGGCAACAGCTGATTGCCCTTCACCGCCTGGCCCTG
AGAGAGTTGCAGCAAGCGGTCCACGCTGGTTTGCCCCAGCAGGCGAAAATCCTGTTTGATGGTGGTTAAC
GGCGGGATATAACATGAGCTGTCTTCGGTATCGTCGTATCCCACTACCGAGATATCCGCACCAACGCGCA
GCCCGGACTCGGTAATGGCGCGCATTGCGCCCAGCGCCATCTGATCGTTGGCAACCAGCATCGCAGTGGG
AACGATGCCCTCATTCAGCATTTGCATGGTTTGTTGAAAACCGGACATGGCACTCCAGTCGCCTTCCCGT
TCCGCTATCGGCTGAATTTGATTGCGAGTGAGATATTTATGCCAGCCAGCCAGACGCAGACGCGCCGAGA
CAGAACTTAATGGGCCCGCTAACAGCGCGATTTGCTGGTGACCCAATGCGACCAGATGCTCCACGCCCAG
TCGCGTACCGTCTTCATGGGAGAAAATAATACTGTTGATGGGTGTCTGGTCAGAGACATCAAGAAATAAC
GCCGGAACATTAGTGCAGGCAGCTTCCACAGCAATGGCATCCTGGTCATCCAGCGGATAGTTAATGATCA
GCCCACTGACGCGTTGCGCGAGAAGATTGTGCACCGCCGCTTTACAGGCTTCGACGCCGCTTCGTTCTAC
CATCGACACCACCACGCTGGCACCCAGTTGATCGGCGCGAGATTTAATCGCCGCGACAATTTGCGACGGC
GCGTGCAGGGCCAGACTGGAGGTGGCAACGCCAATCAGCAACGACTGTTTGCCCGCCAGTTGTTGTGCCA
CGCGGTTGGGAATGTAATTCAGCTCCGCCATCGCCGCTTCCACTTTTTCCCGCGTTTTCGCAGAAACGTG
GCTGGCCTGGTTCACCACGCGGGAAACGGTCTGATAAGAGACACCGGCATACTCTGCGACATCGTATAAC
GTTACTGGTTTCACATTCACCACCCTGAATTGACTCTCTTCCGGGCGCTATCATGCCATACCGCGAAAGG
TTTTGCGCCATTCGATGGTGTCCGGGATCTCGACGCTCTCCCTTATGCGACTCCTGCATTAGGAAGCAGC
CCAGTAGTAGGTTGAGGCCGTTGAGCACCGCCGCCGCAAGGAATGGTGCATGCAAGGAGATGGCGCCCAA
CAGTCCCCCGGCCACGGGGCCTGCCACCATACCCACGCCGAAACAAGCGCTCATGAGCCCGAAGTGGCGA
GCCCGATCTTCCCCATCGGTGATGTCGGCGATATAGGCGCCAGCAACCGCACCTGTGGCGCCGGTGATGC
CGGCCACGATGCGTCCGGCGTAGAGGATCGAGATCTCGATCCCGCGAAATTAATACGACTCACTATAGGG
GAATTGTGAGCGGATAACAATTCCCCTCTAGAAATAATTTTGTTTAACTTTAAGAAGGAGATATACCATG
GGTCATCACCATCATCATCACGGGTCGGACTCAGAAGTCAATCAAGAAGCTAAGCCAGAGGTCAAGCCAG
AAGTCAAGCCTGAGACTCACATCAATTTAAAGGTGTCCGATGGATCTTCAGAGATCTTCTTCAAGATCAA
AAAGACCACTCCTTTAAGAAGGCTGATGGAAGCGTTCGCTAAAAGACAGGGTAAGGAAATGGACTCCTTA
AGATTCTTGTACGACGGTATTAGAATTCAAGCTGATCAGGCCCCTGAAGATTTGGACATGGAGGATAACG
ATATTATTGAGGCTCACCGCGAACAGATTGGAGGTGGAAGTGATCGATATGACTTCGTTAAGGATATTGG
TTCTGGTAATTTCGGTGTTGCTCGTCTTATGAGAGATAAACTCACTAAAGAGCTTGTTGCTGTCAAGTAC
ATCGAGAGAGGAGACAAGATTGATGAAAATGTTCAAAGGGAGATCATTAACCACAGGTCACTAAGGCATC
CTAATATTGTCAGATTTAAAGAGGTCATTTTGACGCCGACTCATCTGGCTATCATAATGGAATATGCTTC
TGGCGGTGAACTTTACGAGCGGATTTGCAATGCAGGACGGTTTAGTGAAGATGAGGCTCGGTTCTTCTTT
CAGCAGCTTCTATCTGGAGTCAGTTATTGTCATTCGATGCAAATTTGCCATCGTGACCTGAAGCTAGAGA
ATACATTGTTGGATGGAAGTCCTGCTCCTCGATTAAAAATTTGTGATTTTGGATATTCAAAGTCTTCTGT
TCTTCATTCACAACCAAAGTCAACTGTTGGTACTCCTGCATACATCGCTCCAGAGGTACTGCTTCGTCAG
GAATATGATGGCAAGATTGCAGATGTATGGTCATGTGGTGTGACCTTATACGTCATGTTGGTTGGAGCGT
ATCCGTTCGAAGATCCAGAAGAGCCAAGAGACTATCGGAAAACAATACAGAGAATCCTTAGCGTTAAATA
CTCAATCCCTGATGACATACGGATATCACCTGAATGCTGTCATCTTATTTCAAGAATCTTCGTGGCTGAT
CCCGCTACCAGAATAAGCATACCAGAGATCAAAACCCATAGTTGGTTCTTGAAGAATCTCCCTGCTGATC
TAATGAACGAGAGCAACACAGGAAGCCAGTTCCAGGAGCCTGAACAACCAATGCAAAGCCTTGACACAAT
CATGCAAATCATCTCTGAAGCCACAATTCCCGCTGTTCGAAACCGTTGCCTAGACGATTTCATGACTGAC
AATCTTGATCTTGACGATGACATGGATGACTTTGACTCTGAATCTGAAATCGACATTGACAGTAGCGGAG
AGATAGTTTACGCTCTCTAACTCGAGCACCACCACCACCACCACTGAGATCCGGCTGCTAACAAAGCCCG
AAAGGAAGCTGAGTTGGCTGCTGCCACCGCTGAGCAATAACTAGCATAACCCCTTGGGGCCTCTAAACGG
GTCTTGAGGGGTTTTTTGCTGAAAGGAGGAACTATATCCGGATTGGCGAATGGG
[124 nt withheld, positions 2995-3118]
C
[91 nt withheld, positions 3120-3210]
A
[49 nt withheld, positions 3212-3260]
CCTTTGACGTTGGAGTCCACGTTCTTT
[37 nt withheld, positions 3288-3324]
ACCCTATCTCGGTCTATTCTTTTGATTTATAAGGGATTTTGCCGATTTCGGCCTATTGGTTAAAAAATGA
GCTGATTTAACAAAAATTTAACGCGAATTTTAACAAAATATTAACGCTTACAATTTAGGTGGCACTTTTC
GGGGAAATGTGCGCGGAACCCCTATTTGTTTATTTTTCTAAATACATTCAAATATGTATCCGCTCATGAG
ACAATAACCCTGATAAATGCTTCAATAATATTGAAAAAGGAAGAGTATGAGTATTCAACATTTCCGTGTC
GCCCTTATTCCCTTTTTTGCGGCATTTTGCCTTCCTGTTTTTGCTCACCCAGAAACGCTGGTGAAAGTAA
AAGATGCTGAAGATCAGTTGGGTGCACGAGTGGGTTACATCGAACTGGATCTCAACAGCGGTAAGATCCT
TGAGAGTTTTCGCCCCGAAGAACGTTTTCCAATGATGAGCACTTTTAAAGTTCTGCTATGTGGCGCGGTA
TTATCCCGTATTGACGCCGGGCAAGAGCAACTCGGTCGCCGCATACACTATTCTCAGAATGACTTGGTTG
AGTACTCACCAGTCACAGAAAAGCATCTTACGGATGGCATGACAGTAAGAGAATTATGCAGTGCTGCCAT
AACCATGAGTGATAACACTGCGGCCAACTTACTTCTGACAACGATCGGAGGACCGAAGGAGCTAACCGCT
TTTTTGCACAACATGGGGGATCATGTAACTCGCCTTGATCGTTGGGAACCGGAGCTGAATGAAGCCATAC
CAAACGACGAGCGTGACACCACGATGCCTGCAGCAATGGCAACAACGTTGCGCAAACTATTAACTGGCGA
ACTACTTACTCTAGCTTCCCGGCAACAATTAATAGACTGGATGGAGGCGGATAAAGTTGCAGGACCACTT
CTGCGCTCGGCCCTTCCGGCTGGCTGGTTTATTGCTGATAAATCTGGAGCCGGTGAGCGTGGTTCTCGCG
GTATCATTGCAGCACTGGGGCCAGATGGTAAGCCCTCCCGTATCGTAGTTATCTACACGACGGGGAGTCA
GGCAACTATGGATGAACGAAATAGACAGATCGCTGAGATAGGTGCCTCACTGATTAAGCATTGGTAACTG
TCAGACCAAGTTTACTCATATATACTTTAGATTGATTTAAAACTTCATTTTTAATTTAAAAGGATCTAGG
TGAAGATCCTTTTTGATAATCTCATGACCAAAATCCCTTAACGTGAGTTTTCGTTCCACTGAGCGTCAGA
CCCCGTAGAAAAGATCAAAGGATCTTCTTGAGATCCTTTTTTTCTGCGCGTAATCTGCTGCTTGCAAACA
AAAAAACCACCGCTACCAGCGGTGGTTTGTTTGCCGGATCAAGAGCTACCAACTCTTTTTCCGAAGGTAA
CTGGCTTCAGCAGAGCGCAGATACCAAATACTGTCCTTCTAGTGTAGCCGTAGTTAGGCCACCACTTCAA
GAACTCTGTAGCACCGCCTACATACCTCGCTCTGCTAATCCTGTTACCAGTGGCTGCTGCCAGTGGCGAT
AAGTCGTGTCTTACCGGGTTGGACTCAAGACGATAGTTACCGGATAAGGCGCAGCGGTCGGGCTGAACGG
GGGGTTCGTGCACACAGCCCAGCTTGGAGCGAACGACCTACACCGAACTGAGATACCTACAGCGTGAGCT
ATGAGAAAGCGCCACGCTTCCCGAAGGGAGAAAGGCGGACAGGTATCCGGTAAGCGGCAGGGTCGGAACA
GGAGAGCGCACGAGGGAGCTTCCAGGGGGAAACGCCTGGTATCTTTATAGTCCTGTCGGGTTTCGCCACC
TCTGACTTGAGCGTCGATTTTTGTGATGCTCGTCAGGGGGGCGGAGCCTATGGAAAAACGCCAGCAACGC
GGCCTTTTTACGGTTCCTGGCCTTTTGCTGGCCTTTTGCTCACATGTTCTTTCCTGCGTTATCCCCTGAT
TCTGTGGATAACCGTATTACCGCCTTTGAGTGAGCTGATACCGCTCGCCGCAGCCGAACGACCGAGCGCA
GCGAGTCAGTGAGCGAGGAAGCGGAAGAGCGCCTGATGCGGTATTTTCTCCTTACGCATCTGTGCGGTAT
TTCACACCGCAATGGTGCACTCTCAGTACAATCTGCTCTGATGCCGCATAGTTAAGCCAGTATACACTCC
GCTATCGCTACGTGACTGGGTCATGGCTGCGCCCCGACACCCGCCAACACCCGCTGACGCGCCCTGACGG
GCTTGTCTGCTCCCGGCATCCGCTTACAGACAAGCTGTGACCGTCTCCGGGAGCTGCATGTGTCAGAGGT
TTTCACCGTCATCACCGAAACGCGCGAGGCAGCTGCGGTAAAGCTCATCAGCGTGGTCGTGAAGCGATTC
ACAGATGTCTGCCTGTTCATCCGCGTCCAGCTCGTTGAGTTTCTCCAGAAGCGTTAATGTCTGGCTTCTG
ATAAAGCGGGCCATGTTAAGGGCGGTTTTTTCCTGTTTGGTCACTGATGCCTCCGTGTAAGGGGGATTTC
TGTTCATGGGGGTAATGATACCGATGAAACGAGAGAGGATGCTCACGATACGGGTTACTGATGATGAACA
TGCCCGGTTACTGGAACGTTGTGAGGGTAAACAACTGGCGGTATGGATGCGGCGGGACCAGAGAAAAATC
ACTCAGGGTCAATGCCAGCGCTTCGTTAATACAGATGTAGGTGTTCCACAGGGTAGCCAGCAGCATCCTG
CGATGCAGATCCGGAACATAATGGTGCAGGGCGCTGACTTCCGCGTTTCCAGACTTTACGAAACACGGAA
ACCGAAGACCATTCATGTTGTTGCTCAGGTCGCAGACGTTTTGCAGCAGCAGTCGCTTCACGTTCGCTCG
CGTATCGGTGATTCATTCTGCTAACCAGTAAGGCAACCCCGCCAGCCTAGCCGGGTCCTCAACGACAGGA
GCACGATCATGCGCACCCGTGGGGCCGCCATGCCGGCGATAATGGCCTGCTTCTCGCCGAAACGTTTGGT
GGCGGGACCAGTGACGAAGGCTTGAGCGAGGGCGTGCAAGATTCCGAATACCGCAAGCGACAGGCCGATC
ATCGTCGCGCTCCAGCGAAAGCGGTCCTCGCCGAAAATGACCCAGAGCGCTGCCGGCACCTGTCCTACGA
GTTGCATGATAAAGAAGACAGTCATAAGTGCGGCGACGATAGTCATGCCCCGCGCCCACCGGAAGGAGCT
GACTGGGTTGAAGGCTCTCAAGGGCATCGGTCGAGATCCCGGTGCCTAATGAGTGAGCTAACTTACATTA
ATTGCGTTGCGCTCACTGCCCGCTTTCCAGTCGGGAAACCTGTCGTGCCAGCTGCATTAATGAATCGGCC
AACGCGCGGGGAGAGGCGGTTTGCGTATTGG
Features (pLannotate 1.2.2; 20 found; start..end, strand, type, name):
    995..1072    -  promoter       lacI promoter: lacI
   1080..1359    -  CDS            TcR (fragment): tetracycline efflux protein; tet; confers resistance to tetracycline
   1381..1399    +  promoter       T7 promoter: promoter for bacteriophage T7 RNA polymerase
   1400..1424    +  protein_bind   lac operator: The lac repressor binds to the lac operator to inhibit transcription in E. coli. This inhibition can be relieved by adding lactose or isopropyl-β-D-thiogalactopyranoside (IPTG). lac repressor encoded by lacI
   1439..1461    +  RBS            RBS: efficient ribosome binding site from bacteriophage T7 gene 10 (Olins and Rangwala, 1989)
   1498..1785    +  CDS            SUMO: cleavable ubiquitin-like protein tag; S. cerevisiae SMT3 (truncated and modified); modified to prevent cleavage by eukaryotic SUMO proteases
   1789..2817    +  CDS            SRK2I: SRK2I_ARATH - Also known as 41K, OSKL2, SNRK2.3. Experimental evidence at protein level: Swiss-Prot protein existence level 1. Together with SRK2D, key component and activator of the abscisic acid (ABA) signaling pathway that regulates numerous ABA responses, such as seed germination, Pro accumulation, root growth inhibition, dormancy and seedling growth, and, to a lesser extent, stomatal closure. From Arabidopsis thaliana (Mouse-ear cress).
   2827..2844    +  CDS            9xHis (fragment): 9xHis affinity tag
   2854..2903    +  CDS            SET1 (fragment): solubility-enhancement tag derived from T7 phage gene 10B
   2911..2958    +  terminator     T7 terminator: transcription terminator for bacteriophage T7 RNA polymerase
   2995..3423    +  rep_origin     f1 ori (sequence partly withheld): f1 bacteriophage origin of replication; arrow indicates direction of (+) strand synthesis
   3476..3580    +  promoter       AmpR promoter: bla
   3581..4441    +  CDS            AmpR: β-lactamase; bla; confers resistance to ampicillin, carbenicillin, and related antibiotics
   4612..5200    +  rep_origin     ori: high-copy-number ColE1/pMB1/pBR322/pUC origin of replication
   5386..5525    -  misc_feature   bom: basis of mobility region from pBR322
   5627..5818    -  CDS            rop: Rop protein, which maintains plasmids at low copy number; rop
   5835..6215    +  CDS            YPB1_ECOLX: Protein predicted: Swiss-Prot protein existence level 4. From Escherichia coli.
   6287..6578    -  CDS            TcR (fragment): tetracycline efflux protein; tet; confers resistance to tetracycline
   6593..6614    -  protein_bind   CAP binding site: CAP binding activates transcription in the presence of cAMP. E. coli catabolite activator protein
   6627..994     -  CDS            lacI (across the origin): lac repressor; lacI; The lac repressor binds to the lac operator to inhibit transcription in E. coli. This inhibition can be relieved by adding lactose or isopropyl-β-D-thiogalactopyranoside (IPTG).
