[The description below was written by a language model from this plasmid's Addgene catalogue record and pLannotate feature annotations shown in this document.]
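Description:
pSUMO His6 SUMO SnRK2.3 (19-361) is a bacterial expression plasmid of about 6.7 kb, built on the commercial pSUMO backbone. It is used to produce a truncated form of the Arabidopsis thaliana kinase SnRK2.3 (also called SRK2I) in E. coli. The backbone has a pET-like layout. A ColE1/pBR322-type origin is accompanied by the bom region and the rop gene, which keeps copy number low, matching the catalogue entry. Selection is through an AmpR (β-lactamase) cassette conferring ampicillin resistance. An f1 origin is also present, along with non-functional fragments of a tetracycline resistance gene left over from the pBR322 lineage.

Expression is driven by a T7 promoter followed immediately by a lac operator and the T7 gene 10 ribosome binding site, and the plasmid carries its own lacI repressor gene. Transcription therefore depends on a host that supplies T7 RNA polymerase and is induced with IPTG or lactose. The open reading frame encodes an N-terminal 6xHis-SUMO tag, according to the catalogue, although the feature table annotates only the yeast SMT3-derived SUMO portion. This is fused directly to SnRK2.3 residues 19-361, which were inserted between BamHI and XhoI sites. The His tag allows metal-affinity purification, and SUMO fusions typically improve solubility and can be removed with a SUMO protease. A short His-tag fragment and a T7 gene 10-derived fragment are annotated downstream of the insert, before the T7 terminator. The record does not show whether these are translated.

SnRK2.3 is an activator of abscisic acid signalling, and the associated publication concerns the structural basis of SnRK2 basal activity and autoactivation. This suggests the construct was used to make recombinant protein for structural and biochemical studies.
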