Addgene plasmid #177846: pSUMO His6 SUMO SnRK2.3 (19-361)
Purpose: Bacterial Expression of SnRK2.3
Depositing lab: Karsten Melcher. Depositing organization: Van Andel Research Institute. Publication: Structural basis for basal activity and autoactivation of abscisic acid (ABA) signaling SnRK2 kinases. Ng LM, Soon FF, Zhou XE, West GM, Kovach A, Suino-Powell KM, Chalmers MJ, Li J, Yong EL, Zhu JK, Griffin PR, Melcher K, Xu HE. Proc Natl Acad Sci U S A. 2011 Dec 27;108(52):21259-64. doi: 10.1073/pnas.1118651109. Epub 2011 Dec 12. PubMed 22160701.
Backbone
  Vector backbone: pSUMO
  Backbone manufacturer: Life Sensors
  Vector type: Bacterial Expression
Growth in bacteria
  Bacterial resistance: Ampicillin, 100 μg/mL
  Growth temperature: 37°C
  Growth strain: DH5alpha
  Copy number: Low Copy
Gene/Insert
  Gene/Insert name: SNF1-related protein kinase 2.3 (alt name: SRK2I)
  Species: A. thaliana (mustard weed)
  Entrez Gene: SNRK2.3 (a.k.a. AT5G66880, SNRK2-3, SRK2I, SUCROSE NONFERMENTING 1 (SNF1)-RELATED PROTEIN KINASE 2-3, sucrose nonfermenting 1(SNF1)-related protein kinase 2.3)
  Tag / fusion protein: 6xHis-SUMO (N terminal on insert)
  Cloning method: Restriction Enzyme; 5′ cloning site BamHI (unknown if destroyed); 3′ cloning site XhoI (unknown if destroyed)
  Sequencing primers: 3′ T7term
Terms and licenses: Academic/Nonprofit Terms; Industry Terms: Not Available to Industry
How to cite: pSUMO His6 SUMO SnRK2.3 (19-361) was a gift from Karsten Melcher (Addgene plasmid # 177846 ; http://n2t.net/addgene:177846 ; RRID:Addgene_177846)
